Addgene plasmid #12170: MB121 (Nf2 BBA)
Depositing lab: Tyler Jacks. Depositing organization: Massachusetts Institute of Technology.
Backbone
  Vector backbone: pIRES-hrGFP II
  Backbone manufacturer: Stratagene
  Backbone size w/o insert (bp): 5000
  Vector type: Mammalian Expression
Growth in bacteria
  Bacterial resistance: Kanamycin, 50 μg/mL
  Growth temperature: 37°C
  Growth strain: DH5alpha
  Copy number: High Copy
Gene/Insert
  Gene/Insert name: Nf2 BBA (alt name: Nf2)
  Species: M. musculus (mouse)
  Mutation: BBA: dominant negative Nf2, 7 Blue Box residues changed to alanine
  Entrez Gene: Nf2 (a.k.a. merlin)
  Cloning method: Restriction Enzyme; 5′ cloning site BamHI (not destroyed); 3′ cloning site EcoRI (not destroyed)
  Sequencing primers: 5′ CMV-F
Terms and licenses: Academic/Nonprofit Terms; Industry Terms: Not Available to Industry
How to cite: MB121 (Nf2 BBA) was a gift from Tyler Jacks (Addgene plasmid # 12170 ; http://n2t.net/addgene:12170 ; RRID:Addgene_12170)
