[The description below was written by a language model from this plasmid's Addgene catalogue record.]
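Description:
MB121 (Nf2 BBA) is a mammalian expression plasmid built on the Stratagene pIRES-hrGFP II backbone (about 5 kb without insert). It is propagated in E. coli as a high-copy plasmid under kanamycin selection. The record does not include a feature table, so the origin of replication and any mammalian selection marker are not explicitly documented.

The insert is the mouse Nf2 gene, which encodes the tumour suppressor merlin, cloned between BamHI and EcoRI sites that both remain intact, so the insert can be excised or transferred. This version carries the "BBA" mutation, in which seven residues of the Blue Box motif are replaced with alanine, producing what the record describes as a dominant-negative form of Nf2. The promoter is not stated directly, but the listed CMV forward sequencing primer suggests the insert sits downstream of a CMV promoter. As the backbone name indicates, the vector is designed around an internal ribosome entry site followed by a humanized recombinant GFP. The gene of interest and the fluorescent reporter would therefore be translated from a single bicistronic transcript, allowing transfected cells expressing the mutant merlin to be identified or sorted by green fluorescence without fusing GFP to the protein. Whether any epitope tag from the backbone is in frame with Nf2 is not recorded.

The construct is suited to expressing dominant-negative merlin in mammalian cells to interfere with endogenous Nf2 function, for example in studies of merlin-dependent growth control, though the record does not specify particular applications.
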