>Addgene plasmid #12170 | MB121 (Nf2 BBA) | addgene partial sequence | sequence record 18729 | CMV-F 5'-CGCAAATGGGCGGTAGGCGTG-3'
ACGACTCACTATAGGGAGACCCAAGCTTCTGGAGGCCCGGGCTTTCAGGGTACCGAAGAAGGATCCATGG
CCGGAGCCATCGCTTCTCGCATGAGCTTCAGCTCACTCAAGAGGAAGCAGCCCAAGACATTCACGGTGCG
GATCGTCACCATGGACGCCGAGATGGAGTTCAACTGCGAGATGAAATGGAAGGGGAAGGACCTGTTTGAT
TTGGTGTGCCGGACACTGGGGCTTCGGGAAACCTGGTTCTTTGGACTGCAGTATACAATCAAGGACACGG
TGGCCTGGCTCAAAATGGACAAGAAGGTGTTGGATCATGATGTTTCGAAGGAAGAACCAGTTACCTTTCA
CTTCCTGGCCAAATTTTATCCTGAAAATGCTGAGGAGGAGCTAGTTCAAGAGATCACGCAACACTTATTT
TTCTTACAGGTGAAGAAGCAGATTTTGGATGAAAAGGTCTATTGCCCTCCCGAGGCGTCCGTGCTCTTG
